Addgene plasmid #126911: pCfB5191
Purpose: Plasmid containing gRNA expression cassettes targeting the X-4 and XII-5 integration sites in Saccharomyces cerevisiae
Depositing lab: Irina Borodina. Depositing organization: Danmarks Tekniske Universitet. Publication: A teaching protocol demonstrating the use of EasyClone and CRISPR/Cas9 for metabolic engineering of Saccharomyces cerevisiae and Yarrowia lipolytica. Milne N, Tramontin LRR, Borodina I. FEMS Yeast Res. 2019 Sep 26. pii: foz062. doi: 10.1093/femsyr/foz062. PubMed 31556952.
Backbone
  Vector backbone: pTAJAK-71
  Vector type: CRISPR
Growth in bacteria
  Bacterial resistance: Ampicillin, 100 μg/mL
  Growth temperature: 37°C
  Growth strain: DH5alpha
  Copy number: High Copy
Gene/Insert
  Gene/Insert name: X-4 and XII-5 gRNA
  gRNA/shRNA sequence: cgccattcaagagcagcaac and ttgtcacagtgtcacatcag
  Species: S. cerevisiae (budding yeast)
  Cloning method: Unknown
Terms and licenses: Academic/Nonprofit Terms; Industry Terms: Not Available to Industry
How to cite: pCfB5191 was a gift from Irina Borodina (Addgene plasmid # 126911 ; http://n2t.net/addgene:126911 ; RRID:Addgene_126911)
