[The description below was written by a language model from this plasmid's Addgene catalogue record and pLannotate feature annotations shown in this document.]
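Description:
pCfB5191 is a 5.7 kb yeast–E. coli shuttle plasmid built on the pTAJAK-71 backbone that supplies two CRISPR guide RNAs for genome editing in Saccharomyces cerevisiae. In bacteria it replicates from a high-copy ColE1/pUC-type origin and is selected with ampicillin through the β-lactamase gene and its native promoter. In yeast it is maintained episomally by the 2μ origin and selected with nourseothricin: a nourseothricin acetyltransferase (nat1) coding sequence sits between the Ashbya gossypii TEF promoter and TEF terminator, forming a dominant drug marker that needs no auxotrophic host background. Short annotated fragments of lacZα, lacI and rop appear to be backbone remnants rather than functional genes.

The payload is a pair of tandem, same-orientation gRNA expression cassettes. Each consists of the S. cerevisiae SNR52 promoter, an RNA polymerase III promoter commonly used for guide expression in yeast, followed by a roughly 20-nt gap where the targeting spacer lies, the Streptococcus pyogenes Cas9 gRNA scaffold, and the SUP4 tRNA gene terminator. According to the record, one guide targets the X-4 and the other the XII-5 chromosomal integration site. The plasmid carries no Cas9 gene, so the nuclease must be supplied separately in the host strain. Cutting at both sites at once allows simultaneous, marker-free insertion of repair or expression cassettes at the two loci. The associated publication places it within the EasyClone/CRISPR-Cas9 toolkit for yeast metabolic engineering, where it is used in a teaching protocol.
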