Features (pLannotate 1.2.2; 16 found; start..end, strand, type, name):
      1..344     +  promoter       TEF promoter: Ashbya gossypii TEF promoter
    351..915     +  CDS            NrsR (fragment): nourseothricin acetyltransferase; Streptomyces noursei nat1; confers resistance to nourseothricin
    923..1120    +  terminator     TEF terminator: Ashbya gossypii TEF terminator
   1191..1261    -  CDS            lacZα (fragment): LacZα fragment of β-galactosidase; lacZ fragment
   1294..1562    +  promoter       SNR52 promoter: promoter for the S. cerevisiae small nucleolar RNA gene SNR52
   1583..1657    +  misc_RNA       gRNA scaffold: guide RNA scaffold for the Streptococcus pyogenes CRISPR/Cas9 system
   1662..1681    +  terminator     SUP4 terminator: transcription terminator for the S. cerevisiae SUP4 tRNA gene
   1731..1999    +  promoter       SNR52 promoter: promoter for the S. cerevisiae small nucleolar RNA gene SNR52
   2020..2094    +  misc_RNA       gRNA scaffold: guide RNA scaffold for the Streptococcus pyogenes CRISPR/Cas9 system
   2099..2118    +  terminator     SUP4 terminator: transcription terminator for the S. cerevisiae SUP4 tRNA gene
   2151..2208    -  CDS            lacI (fragment): lac repressor; lacI; The lac repressor binds to the lac operator to inhibit transcription in E. coli. This inhibition can be relieved by adding lactose or isopropyl-β-D-thiogalactopyranoside (IPTG).
   2391..2979    -  rep_origin     ori: high-copy-number ColE1/pMB1/pBR322/pUC origin of replication
   3150..4010    -  CDS            AmpR: β-lactamase; bla; confers resistance to ampicillin, carbenicillin, and related antibiotics
   4011..4115    -  promoter       AmpR promoter: bla
   4142..5484    -  rep_origin     2μ ori: yeast 2μ plasmid origin of replication
   5552..5587    +  CDS            rop (fragment): Rop protein, which maintains plasmids at low copy number; rop
>Addgene plasmid #126911 | pCfB5191 | addgene full sequence | sequence record 248798 | Addgene NGS Result
GACATGGAGGCCCAGAATACCCTCCTTGACAGTCTTGACGTGCGCAGCTCAGGGGCATGATGTGACTGTC
GCCCGTACATTTAGCCCATACATCCCCATGTATAATCATTTGCATCCATACATTTTGATGGCCGCACGGC
GCGAAGCAAAAATTACGGCTCCTCGCTGCAGACCTGCGAGCAGGGAAACGCTCCCCTCACAGACGCGTTG
AATTGTCCCCACGCCGCGCCCCTGTAGAGAAATATAAAAGGTTAGGATTTGCCACTGAGGTTCTTCTTTC
ATATACTTCCTTTTAAAATCTTGCTAGGATACAGTTCTCACATCACATCCGAACATAAACAACCATGGGT
ACCACTCTTGACGACACGGCTTACCGGTACCGCACCAGTGTCCCGGGGGACGCCGAGGCCATCGAGGCAC
TGGATGGGTCCTTCACCACCGACACCGTTTTCCGCGTCACCACCACCGGGGACGGCTTCACCCTGCGGGA
GGTGCCGGTGGACCCGCCCCTGACCAAGGTGTTCCCCGACGACGAATCGGACGACGAATCGGACGACGGG
GAGGACGGCGACCCGGACTCCCGGACGTTCGTCGCGTACGGGGACGACGGCGACCTGGCGGGCTTCGTGG
TCGTCTCGTACTCCGGCTGGAACCGCCGGCTGACCGTCGAGGACATCGAGGTCGCCCCGGAGCACCGGGG
GCACGGGGTCGGGCGCGCGTTGATGGGGCTCGCGACGGAGTTCGCCCGCGAGCGGGGCGCCGGGCACCTC
TGGCTGGAGGTCACCAACGTCAACGCACCGGCGATCCACGCGTACCGGCGGATGGGGTTCACCCTCTGCG
GCCTGGACACCGCCCTGTACGACGGCACCGCCTCGGACGGCGAGCAGGCGCTCTACATGAGCATGCCCTG
CCCCTAATCAGTACTGACAATAAAAAGATTCTTGTTTTCAAGAACTTGTCATTTGTATAGTTTTTTTATA
TTGTAGTTGTTCTATTTTAATCAAATGTTAGCGTGATTTATATTTTTTTTCGCCTCGACATCATCTGCCC
AGATGCGAAGTTAAGTGCGCAGAAAGTAATATCATGCGTCAATCGTATGTGAATGCTGGTCGCTATACTG
CTGTCGATTCGATACTAACGCCGCCATCCAGTGTCGAAAACGAGCTGCGGCCGCCTACAGGGCGCGTCCA
TTCGCCATTCAGGCTGCGCAACTGTTGGGAAGGGCGATCGGTGCGGGCCTCTTCGCTATTACGCCAGCTG
GAATGCGTGCGATAGGGAACAAAAGCTGGAGCTTCTTTGAAAAGATAATGTATGATTATGCTTTCACTCA
TATTTATACAGAAACTTGATGTTTTCTTTCGAGTATATACAAGGTGATTACATGTACGTTTGAAGTACAA
CTCTAGATTTTGTAGTGCCCTCTTGGGCTAGCGGTAAAGGTGCGCATTTTTTCACACCCTACAATGTTCT
GTTCAAAAGATTTTGGTCAAACGCTGTATAAGTGAAAGTTGGTGCGCATGTTTCGGCGTTCGAAACTTCT
CCGCAGTGAAAGATAAATGATCCGCCATTCAAGAGTAGCAACGTTTTAGAGCTAGAAATAGCAAGTTAAA
ATAAGGCTAGTCCGTTATCAACTTGAAAAAGTGGCACCGAGTCGGTGGTGCTTTTTTTGTTTTTTATGTC
TTCGAGTCATGTAATTAGTTAAGTGCAGGTAGGGAACAAAAGCTGGAGCTTCTTTGAAAAGATAATGTAT
GATTATGCTTTCACTCATATTTATACAGAAACTTGATGTTTTCTTTCGAGTATATACAAGGTGATTACAT
GTACGTTTGAAGTACAACTCTAGATTTTGTAGTGCCCTCTTGGGCTAGCGGTAAAGGTGCGCATTTTTTC
ACACCCTACAATGTTCTGTTCAAAAGATTTTGGTCAAACGCTGTAGAAGTGAAAGTTGGTGCGCATGTTT
CGGCGTTCGAAACTTCTCCGCAGTGAAAGATAAATGATCTTGTCACAGTGTCACATCAGGTTTTAGAGCT
AGAAATAGCAAGTTAAAATAAGGCTAGTCCGTTATCAACTTGAAAAAGTGGCACCGAGTCGGTGGTGCTT
TTTTTGTTTTTTATGTCTTCGAGTCATGTAATTAGTTAATCGCGTGCATTCCAGCTGCATTAATGAATCG
GCCAACGCGCGGGGAGAGGCGGTTTGCGTATTGGGCGCTCTTCCGCTTCCTCGCTCACTGACTCGCTGCG
CTCGGTCGTTCGGCTGCGGCGAGCGGTATCAGCTCACTCAAAGGCGGTAATACGGTTATCCACAGAATCA
GGGGATAACGCAGGAAAGAACATGTGAGCAAAAGGCCAGCAAAAGGCCAGGAACCGTAAAAAGGCCGCGT
TGCTGGCGTTTTTCCATAGGCTCCGCCCCCCTGACGAGCATCACAAAAATCGACGCTCAAGTCAGAGGTG
GCGAAACCCGACAGGACTATAAAGATACCAGGCGTTTCCCCCTGGAAGCTCCCTCGTGCGCTCTCCTGTT
CCGACCCTGCCGCTTACCGGATACCTGTCCGCCTTTCTCCCTTCGGGAAGCGTGGCGCTTTCTCATAGCT
CACGCTGTAGGTATCTCAGTTCGGTGTAGGTCGTTCGCTCCAAGCTGGGCTGTGTGCACGAACCCCCCGT
TCAGCCCGACCGCTGCGCCTTATCCGGTAACTATCGTCTTGAGTCCAACCCGGTAAGACACGACTTATCG
CCACTGGCAGCAGCCACTGGTAACAGGATTAGCAGAGCGAGGTATGTAGGCGGTGCTACAGAGTTCTTGA
AGTGGTGGCCTAACTACGGCTACACTAGAAGAACAGTATTTGGTATCTGCGCTCTGCTGAAGCCAGTTAC
CTTCGGAAAAAGAGTTGGTAGCTCTTGATCCGGCAAACAAACCACCGCTGGTAGCGGTGGTTTTTTTGTT
TGCAAGCAGCAGATTACGCGCAGAAAAAAAGGATCTCAAGAAGATCCTTTGATCTTTTCTACGGGGTCTG
ACGCTCAGTGGAACGAAAACTCACGTTAAGGGATTTTGGTCATGAGATTATCAAAAAGGATCTTCACCTA
GATCCTTTTAAATTAAAAATGAAGTTTTAAATCAATCTAAAGTATATATGAGTAAACTTGGTCTGACAGT
TACCAATGCTTAATCAGTGAGGCACCTATCTCAGCGATCTGTCTATTTCGTTCATCCATAGTTGCCTGAC
TCCCCGTCGTGTAGATAACTACGATACGGGAGGGCTTACCATCTGGCCCCAGTGCTGCAATGATACCGCG
AGACCCACGCTCACCGGCTCCAGATTTATCAGCAATAAACCAGCCAGCCGGAAGGGCCGAGCGCAGAAGT
GGTCCTGCAACTTTATCCGCCTCCATCCAGTCTATTAATTGTTGCCGGGAAGCTAGAGTAAGTAGTTCGC
CAGTTAATAGTTTGCGCAACGTTGTTGCCATTGCTACAGGCATCGTGGTGTCACGCTCGTCGTTTGGTAT
GGCTTCATTCAGCTCCGGTTCCCAACGATCAAGGCGAGTTACATGATCCCCCATGTTGTGCAAAAAAGCG
GTTAGCTCCTTCGGTCCTCCGATCGTTGTCAGAAGTAAGTTGGCCGCAGTGTTATCACTCATGGTTATGG
CAGCACTGCATAATTCTCTTACTGTCATGCCATCCGTAAGATGCTTTTCTGTGACTGGTGAGTACTCAAC
CAAGTCATTCTGAGAATAGTGTATGCGGCGACCGAGTTGCTCTTGCCCGGCGTCAATACGGGATAATACC
GCGCCACATAGCAGAACTTTAAAAGTGCTCATCATTGGAAAACGTTCTTCGGGGCGAAAACTCTCAAGGA
TCTTACCGCTGTTGAGATCCAGTTCGATGTAACCCACTCGTGCACCCAACTGATCTTCAGCATCTTTTAC
TTTCACCAGCGTTTCTGGGTGAGCAAAAACAGGAAGGCAAAATGCCGCAAAAAAGGGAATAAGGGCGACA
CGGAAATGTTGAATACTCATACTCTTCCTTTTTCAATATTATTGAAGCATTTATCAGGGTTATTGTCTCA
TGAGCGGATACATATTTGAATGTATTTAGAAAAATAAACAAATAGGGGTTCCGCGCACATTTCCCCGAAA
AGTGCCACCTGAACGAAGCATCTGTGCTTCATTTTGTAGAACAAAAATGCAACGCGAGAGCGCTAATTTT
TCAAACAAAGAATCTGAGCTGCATTTTTACAGAACAGAAATGCAACGCGAAAGCGCTATTTTACCAACGA
AGAATCTGTGCTTCATTTTTGTAAAACAAAAATGCAACGCGAGAGCGCTAATTTTTCAAACAAAGAATCT
GAGCTGCATTTTTACAGAACAGAAATGCAACGCGAGAGCGCTATTTTACCAACAAAGAATCTATACTTCT
TTTTTGTTCTACAAAAATGCATCCCGAGAGCGCTATTTTTCTAACAAAGCATCTTAGATTACTTTTTTTC
TCCTTTGTGCGCTCTATAATGCAGTCTCTTGATAACTTTTTGCACTGTAGGTCCGTTAAGGTTAGAAGAA
GGCTACTTTGGTGTCTATTTTCTCTTCCATAAAAAAAGCCTGACTCCACTTCCCGCGTTTACTGATTACT
AGCGAAGCTGCGGGTGCATTTTTTCAAGATAAAGGCATCCCCGATTATATTCTATACCGATGTGGATTGC
GCATACTTTGTGAACAGAAAGTGATAGCGTTGATGATTCTTCATTGGTCAGAAAATTATGAACGGTTTCT
TCTATTTTGTCTCTATATACTACGTATAGGAAATGTTTACATTTTCGTATTGTTTTCGATTCACTCTATG
AATAGTTCTTACTACAATTTTTTTGTCTAAAGAGTAATACTAGAGATAAACATAAAAAATGTAGAGGTCG
AGTTTAGATGCAAGTTCAAGGAGCGAAAGGTGGATGGGTAGGTTATATAGGGATATAGCACAGAGATATA
TAGCAAAGAGATACTTTTGAGCAATGTTTGTGGAAGCGGTATTCGCAATATTTTAGTAGCTCGTTACAGT
CCGGTGCGTTTTTGGTTTTTTGAAAGTGCGTCTTCAGAGCGCTTTTGGTTTTCAAAAGCGCTCTGAAGTT
CCTATACTTTCTAGAGAATAGGAACTTCGGAATAGGAACTTCAAAGCGTTTCCGAAAACGAGCGCTTCCG
AAAATGCAACGCGAGCTGCGCACATACAGCTCACTGTTCACGTCGCACCTATATCTGCGTGTTGCCTGTA
TATATATATACATGAGAAGAACGGCATAGTGCGTGTTTATGCTTAAATGCGTACTTATATGCGTCTATTT
ATGTAGGATGAAAGGTAGTCTAGTACCTCCTGTGATATTATCCCATTCCATGCGGGGTATCGTATGCTTC
CTTCAGCACTACCCTTTAGCTGTTCTATATGCTGCCACTCCTCAATTGGATTAGTCTCATCCTTCAATGC
TATCATTTCCTTTGATATTGGATCATACTAAGAAACCATTATTATCATGACATTAACCTATAAAAATAGG
CGTATCACGAGGCCCTTTCGTCTCGCGCGTTTCGGTGATGACGGTGAAAACCTCTGACACATGCAGCTCC
CGGAGACGGTCACAGCTTGTCTGTAAGCGGATGCCGGGAGCAGACAAGCCCGTCAGGGCGCGTCAGCGGG
CTGCATTTAAATGATCTGTTTAGCTTGCCTCGTCCCCGCCGGGTCACCCGGCCAGC
